Addgene plasmid #154463: pET28a T7pCONS TIR-1 sfGFP
Purpose: pET28a with a design flaw in the T7 promoter fixed, and a synthetically evolved TIR. Contains the coding sequence for sfGFP
Depositing lab: Daniel Daley. Depositing organization: Stockholms Universitet. Publication: Improved designs for pET expression plasmids increase protein production yield in Escherichia coli. Shilling PJ, Mirzadeh K, Cumming AJ, Widesheim M, Kock Z, Daley DO. Commun Biol. 2020 May 7;3(1):214. doi: 10.1038/s42003-020-0939-8. PubMed 32382055.
Backbone
  Vector backbone: pET28a
  Backbone manufacturer: Novagen
  Vector type: Bacterial Expression
Growth in bacteria
  Bacterial resistance: Kanamycin, 50 μg/mL
  Growth temperature: 37°C
  Growth strain: DH5alpha
  Copy number: High Copy
Gene/Insert
  Gene/Insert name: super folder GFP
  Promoter: T7
  Tag / fusion protein: His-thrombin (N terminal on backbone)
  Cloning method: Gibson Cloning
  Sequencing primers: 5′ T7p; 3′ T7t
Terms and licenses: Academic/Nonprofit Terms; Industry Terms: Not Available to Industry
How to cite: pET28a T7pCONS TIR-1 sfGFP was a gift from Daniel Daley (Addgene plasmid # 154463 ; http://n2t.net/addgene:154463 ; RRID:Addgene_154463)
