[The description below was written by a language model from this plasmid's Addgene catalogue record and pLannotate feature annotations shown in this document.]
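Description:
pET28a T7pCONS TIR-1 sfGFP is a bacterial expression plasmid of about 6 kb, built on the Novagen pET28a backbone for T7 RNA polymerase-driven protein production in Escherichia coli. It is selected with kanamycin through an aminoglycoside phosphotransferase gene and replicates from a ColE1/pBR322-type origin. The catalogue lists it as high copy, although the feature table also shows the rop gene and the bom mobility region inherited from pBR322, elements usually associated with more moderate copy number. An f1 origin is also present, along with short annotated fragments of a tetracycline resistance gene that appear to be backbone remnants rather than functional markers.

The expression cassette consists of a T7 promoter followed by a lac operator, a T7 gene 10-type ribosome binding site, the coding region and a T7 terminator, with a plasmid-borne lacI gene supplying repressor so that expression is held off until IPTG or lactose is added. According to the record, this version differs from standard pET28a in two ways: a design flaw in the T7 promoter has been corrected (T7pCONS), and the translation initiation region has been replaced by a synthetically evolved variant (TIR-1). The exact sequence changes are not described in the record. The insert, introduced by Gibson cloning, is superfolder GFP fused at its N terminus to the backbone His tag and a thrombin cleavage site. The small "capTEV" annotation upstream probably corresponds to that His tag. A histidine-tag-like fragment is also annotated downstream of sfGFP, but the record does not show whether it is translated. The construct serves as a fluorescent readout for protein production yield from the improved pET design.
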