Features (pLannotate 1.2.2; 21 found; start..end, strand, type, name):
     12..440     +  rep_origin     f1 ori (sequence partly withheld): f1 bacteriophage origin of replication; arrow indicates direction of (+) strand synthesis
    493..550     +  promoter       AmpR promoter (fragment): bla
    559..1374    -  CDS            KanR: aminoglycoside phosphotransferase; aph(3')-Ia; confers resistance to kanamycin in bacteria or G418 (Geneticin®) in eukaryotes
   1496..2084    +  rep_origin     ori: high-copy-number ColE1/pMB1/pBR322/pUC origin of replication
   2270..2409    -  misc_feature   bom: basis of mobility region from pBR322
   2511..2702    -  CDS            rop: Rop protein, which maintains plasmids at low copy number; rop
   2719..3099    +  CDS            YPB1_ECOLX: Protein predicted: Swiss-Prot protein existence level 4. From Escherichia coli.
   3171..3462    -  CDS            TcR (fragment): tetracycline efflux protein; tet; confers resistance to tetracycline
   3477..3498    -  protein_bind   CAP binding site: CAP binding activates transcription in the presence of cAMP. E. coli catabolite activator protein
   3511..4593    -  CDS            lacI: lac repressor; lacI; The lac repressor binds to the lac operator to inhibit transcription in E. coli. This inhibition can be relieved by adding lactose or isopropyl-β-D-thiogalactopyranoside (IPTG).
   4594..4671    -  promoter       lacI promoter: lacI
   4679..4958    -  CDS            TcR (fragment): tetracycline efflux protein; tet; confers resistance to tetracycline
   4980..4998    +  promoter       T7 promoter: promoter for bacteriophage T7 RNA polymerase
   5003..5027    +  protein_bind   lac operator: The lac repressor binds to the lac operator to inhibit transcription in E. coli. This inhibition can be relieved by adding lactose or isopropyl-β-D-thiogalactopyranoside (IPTG). lac repressor encoded by lacI
   5042..5064    +  RBS            RBS: efficient ribosome binding site from bacteriophage T7 gene 10 (Olins and Rangwala, 1989)
   5083..5099    +  CDS            capTEV™ (fragment): composite tag for in vivo biotinylation, TEV protease cleavage, and 6xHis tagging
   5110..5127    +  CDS            thrombin site: thrombin recognition and cleavage site
   5131..5844    +  CDS            Superfolder GFP: Superfolder GFP is a basic (constitutively fluorescent) green fluorescent protein published in 2005, derived from Aequorea victoria. It is reported to be a very rapidly-maturing weak dimer.
   5854..5871    +  CDS            9xHis (fragment): 9xHis affinity tag
   5881..5930    +  CDS            SET1 (fragment): solubility-enhancement tag derived from T7 phage gene 10B
   5938..5985    +  terminator     T7 terminator: transcription terminator for bacteriophage T7 RNA polymerase
>Addgene plasmid #154463 | pET28a T7pCONS TIR-1 sfGFP | addgene full sequence | sequence record 306147 | Addgene NGS Result
TGGCGAATGGG
[124 nt withheld, positions 12-135]
C
[91 nt withheld, positions 137-227]
A
[49 nt withheld, positions 229-277]
CCTTTGACGTTGGAGTCCACGTTCTTT
[37 nt withheld, positions 305-341]
ACCCTATCTCGGTCTATTCTTTTGATTTATAAGGGATTTTGCCGATTTCGGCCTATTGGTTAAAAAATGA
GCTGATTTAACAAAAATTTAACGCGAATTTTAACAAAATATTAACGCTTACAATTTAGGTGGCACTTTTC
GGGGAAATGTGCGCGGAACCCCTATTTGTTTATTTTTCTAAATACATTCAAATATGTATCCGCTCATGAA
TTAATTCTTAGAAAAACTCATCGAGCATCAAATGAAACTGCAATTTATTCATATCAGGATTATCAATACC
ATATTTTTGAAAAAGCCGTTTCTGTAATGAAGGAGAAAACTCACCGAGGCAGTTCCATAGGATGGCAAGA
TCCTGGTATCGGTCTGCGATTCCGACTCGTCCAACATCAATACAACCTATTAATTTCCCCTCGTCAAAAA
TAAGGTTATCAAGTGAGAAATCACCATGAGTGACGACTGAATCCGGTGAGAATGGCAAAAGTTTATGCAT
TTCTTTCCAGACTTGTTCAACAGGCCAGCCATTACGCTCGTCATCAAAATCACTCGCATCAACCAAACCG
TTATTCATTCGTGATTGCGCCTGAGCGAGACGAAATACGCGATCGCTGTTAAAAGGACAATTACAAACAG
GAATCGAATGCAACCGGCGCAGGAACACTGCCAGCGCATCAACAATATTTTCACCTGAATCAGGATATTC
TTCTAATACCTGGAATGCTGTTTTCCCGGGGATCGCAGTGGTGAGTAACCATGCATCATCAGGAGTACGG
ATAAAATGCTTGATGGTCGGAAGAGGCATAAATTCCGTCAGCCAGTTTAGTCTGACCATCTCATCTGTAA
CATCATTGGCAACGCTACCTTTGCCATGTTTCAGAAACAACTCTGGCGCATCGGGCTTCCCATACAATCG
ATAGATTGTCGCACCTGATTGCCCGACATTATCGCGAGCCCATTTATACCCATATAAATCAGCATCCATG
TTGGAATTTAATCGCGGCCTAGAGCAAGACGTTTCCCGTTGAATATGGCTCATAACACCCCTTGTATTAC
TGTTTATGTAAGCAGACAGTTTTATTGTTCATGACCAAAATCCCTTAACGTGAGTTTTCGTTCCACTGAG
CGTCAGACCCCGTAGAAAAGATCAAAGGATCTTCTTGAGATCCTTTTTTTCTGCGCGTAATCTGCTGCTT
GCAAACAAAAAAACCACCGCTACCAGCGGTGGTTTGTTTGCCGGATCAAGAGCTACCAACTCTTTTTCCG
AAGGTAACTGGCTTCAGCAGAGCGCAGATACCAAATACTGTCCTTCTAGTGTAGCCGTAGTTAGGCCACC
ACTTCAAGAACTCTGTAGCACCGCCTACATACCTCGCTCTGCTAATCCTGTTACCAGTGGCTGCTGCCAG
TGGCGATAAGTCGTGTCTTACCGGGTTGGACTCAAGACGATAGTTACCGGATAAGGCGCAGCGGTCGGGC
TGAACGGGGGGTTCGTGCACACAGCCCAGCTTGGAGCGAACGACCTACACCGAACTGAGATACCTACAGC
GTGAGCTATGAGAAAGCGCCACGCTTCCCGAAGGGAGAAAGGCGGACAGGTATCCGGTAAGCGGCAGGGT
CGGAACAGGAGAGCGCACGAGGGAGCTTCCAGGGGGAAACGCCTGGTATCTTTATAGTCCTGTCGGGTTT
CGCCACCTCTGACTTGAGCGTCGATTTTTGTGATGCTCGTCAGGGGGGCGGAGCCTATGGAAAAACGCCA
GCAACGCGGCCTTTTTACGGTTCCTGGCCTTTTGCTGGCCTTTTGCTCACATGTTCTTTCCTGCGTTATC
CCCTGATTCTGTGGATAACCGTATTACCGCCTTTGAGTGAGCTGATACCGCTCGCCGCAGCCGAACGACC
GAGCGCAGCGAGTCAGTGAGCGAGGAAGCGGAAGAGCGCCTGATGCGGTATTTTCTCCTTACGCATCTGT
GCGGTATTTCACACCGCAATGGTGCACTCTCAGTACAATCTGCTCTGATGCCGCATAGTTAAGCCAGTAT
ACACTCCGCTATCGCTACGTGACTGGGTCATGGCTGCGCCCCGACACCCGCCAACACCCGCTGACGCGCC
CTGACGGGCTTGTCTGCTCCCGGCATCCGCTTACAGACAAGCTGTGACCGTCTCCGGGAGCTGCATGTGT
CAGAGGTTTTCACCGTCATCACCGAAACGCGCGAGGCAGCTGCGGTAAAGCTCATCAGCGTGGTCGTGAA
GCGATTCACAGATGTCTGCCTGTTCATCCGCGTCCAGCTCGTTGAGTTTCTCCAGAAGCGTTAATGTCTG
GCTTCTGATAAAGCGGGCCATGTTAAGGGCGGTTTTTTCCTGTTTGGTCACTGATGCCTCCGTGTAAGGG
GGATTTCTGTTCATGGGGGTAATGATACCGATGAAACGAGAGAGGATGCTCACGATACGGGTTACTGATG
ATGAACATGCCCGGTTACTGGAACGTTGTGAGGGTAAACAACTGGCGGTATGGATGCGGCGGGACCAGAG
AAAAATCACTCAGGGTCAATGCCAGCGCTTCGTTAATACAGATGTAGGTGTTCCACAGGGTAGCCAGCAG
CATCCTGCGATGCAGATCCGGAACATAATGGTGCAGGGCGCTGACTTCCGCGTTTCCAGACTTTACGAAA
CACGGAAACCGAAGACCATTCATGTTGTTGCTCAGGTCGCAGACGTTTTGCAGCAGCAGTCGCTTCACGT
TCGCTCGCGTATCGGTGATTCATTCTGCTAACCAGTAAGGCAACCCCGCCAGCCTAGCCGGGTCCTCAAC
GACAGGAGCACGATCATGCGCACCCGTGGGGCCGCCATGCCGGCGATAATGGCCTGCTTCTCGCCGAAAC
GTTTGGTGGCGGGACCAGTGACGAAGGCTTGAGCGAGGGCGTGCAAGATTCCGAATACCGCAAGCGACAG
GCCGATCATCGTCGCGCTCCAGCGAAAGCGGTCCTCGCCGAAAATGACCCAGAGCGCTGCCGGCACCTGT
CCTACGAGTTGCATGATAAAGAAGACAGTCATAAGTGCGGCGACGATAGTCATGCCCCGCGCCCACCGGA
AGGAGCTGACTGGGTTGAAGGCTCTCAAGGGCATCGGTCGAGATCCCGGTGCCTAATGAGTGAGCTAACT
TACATTAATTGCGTTGCGCTCACTGCCCGCTTTCCAGTCGGGAAACCTGTCGTGCCAGCTGCATTAATGA
ATCGGCCAACGCGCGGGGAGAGGCGGTTTGCGTATTGGGCGCCAGGGTGGTTTTTCTTTTCACCAGTGAG
ACGGGCAACAGCTGATTGCCCTTCACCGCCTGGCCCTGAGAGAGTTGCAGCAAGCGGTCCACGCTGGTTT
GCCCCAGCAGGCGAAAATCCTGTTTGATGGTGGTTAACGGCGGGATATAACATGAGCTGTCTTCGGTATC
GTCGTATCCCACTACCGAGATATCCGCACCAACGCGCAGCCCGGACTCGGTAATGGCGCGCATTGCGCCC
AGCGCCATCTGATCGTTGGCAACCAGCATCGCAGTGGGAACGATGCCCTCATTCAGCATTTGCATGGTTT
GTTGAAAACCGGACATGGCACTCCAGTCGCCTTCCCGTTCCGCTATCGGCTGAATTTGATTGCGAGTGAG
ATATTTATGCCAGCCAGCCAGACGCAGACGCGCCGAGACAGAACTTAATGGGCCCGCTAACAGCGCGATT
TGCTGGTGACCCAATGCGACCAGATGCTCCACGCCCAGTCGCGTACCGTCTTCATGGGAGAAAATAATAC
TGTTGATGGGTGTCTGGTCAGAGACATCAAGAAATAACGCCGGAACATTAGTGCAGGCAGCTTCCACAGC
AATGGCATCCTGGTCATCCAGCGGATAGTTAATGATCAGCCCACTGACGCGTTGCGCGAGAAGATTGTGC
ACCGCCGCTTTACAGGCTTCGACGCCGCTTCGTTCTACCATCGACACCACCACGCTGGCACCCAGTTGAT
CGGCGCGAGATTTAATCGCCGCGACAATTTGCGACGGCGCGTGCAGGGCCAGACTGGAGGTGGCAACGCC
AATCAGCAACGACTGTTTGCCCGCCAGTTGTTGTGCCACGCGGTTGGGAATGTAATTCAGCTCCGCCATC
GCCGCTTCCACTTTTTCCCGCGTTTTCGCAGAAACGTGGCTGGCCTGGTTCACCACGCGGGAAACGGTCT
GATAAGAGACACCGGCATACTCTGCGACATCGTATAACGTTACTGGTTTCACATTCACCACCCTGAATTG
ACTCTCTTCCGGGCGCTATCATGCCATACCGCGAAAGGTTTTGCGCCATTCGATGGTGTCCGGGATCTCG
ACGCTCTCCCTTATGCGACTCCTGCATTAGGAAGCAGCCCAGTAGTAGGTTGAGGCCGTTGAGCACCGCC
GCCGCAAGGAATGGTGCATGCAAGGAGATGGCGCCCAACAGTCCCCCGGCCACGGGGCCTGCCACCATAC
CCACGCCGAAACAAGCGCTCATGAGCCCGAAGTGGCGAGCCCGATCTTCCCCATCGGTGATGTCGGCGAT
ATAGGCGCCAGCAACCGCACCTGTGGCGCCGGTGATGCCGGCCACGATGCGTCCGGCGTAGAGGATCGAG
ATCTCGATCCCGCGAAATTAATACGACTCACTATAGGGAGAGGAATTGTGAGCGGATAACAATTCCCCTC
TAGAAATAATTTTGTTTAACTTTAAGAAGGAGAGTTATCATGGGTAGCAGCCATCATCATCATCATCACA
GCAGCGGCCTGGTGCCGCGCGGCAGCCATATGAGCAAAGGAGAAGAACTTTTCACTGGAGTTGTCCCAAT
TCTTGTTGAATTAGATGGTGATGTTAATGGGCACAAATTTTCTGTCCGTGGAGAGGGTGAAGGTGATGCT
ACAAACGGAAAACTCACCCTTAAATTTATTTGCACTACTGGAAAACTACCTGTTCCGTGGCCAACACTTG
TCACTACTCTGACCTATGGTGTTCAATGCTTTTCCCGTTATCCGGATCACATGAAACGGCATGACTTTTT
CAAGAGTGCCATGCCCGAAGGTTATGTACAGGAACGCACTATATCTTTCAAAGATGACGGGACCTACAAG
ACGCGTGCTGAAGTCAAGTTTGAAGGTGATACCCTTGTTAATCGTATCGAGTTAAAAGGTATTGATTTTA
AAGAAGATGGAAACATTCTCGGACACAAACTGGAGTACAACTTTAACTCACACAATGTATACATCACGGC
AGACAAACAAAAGAATGGAATCAAAGCTAACTTCAAAATTCGCCACAACGTTGAAGATGGTTCCGTTCAA
CTAGCAGACCATTATCAACAAAATACTCCAATTGGCGATGGCCCTGTCCTTTTACCAGACAACCATTACC
TGTCGACACAATCTGTTCTTTCGAAAGATCCCAACGAAAAGCGTGACCACATGGTCCTTCTTGAGTTTGT
AACTGCTGCTGGGATTACACATGGCATGGATGAACTCTACAAATAACTCGAGCACCACCACCACCACCAC
TGAGATCCGGCTGCTAACAAAGCCCGAAAGGAAGCTGAGTTGGCTGCTGCCACCGCTGAGCAATAACTAG
CATAACCCCTTGGGGCCTCTAAACGGGTCTTGAGGGGTTTTTTGCTGAAAGGAGGAACTATATCCGGAT
